>Addgene plasmid #158812 | JGI_018269 | addgene full sequence | sequence record 316226 | Addgene NGS Result
GCAACGCAAAATGCTGAATTTAGCAGGCAAGTTTCCTGATAAAGGGCCCTGTGAGTGCGACATTCGACGC
GCGAAAGCGAGTTGACGGCGCCCGAAATTTTCTTAGAGTTCGTTCAAGCTTCGGTTTCGGGGAGCCGCTA
AGGGATGCGGACCCAGCCGGGTAAGTCGCCGGGAACTATGGAATAATCCTAATTTCTGTGCGGCAGGCGC
GAGCTGCCGGAGCGAATATCATCCCTGTCGCAAACAGCAGGTCAATCAACGGTGGGTAGCGGGCTGCTAT
CCAGCGGCGGATAAGACTTGTCGGAGGAATCCTCTAGAAATAATTTTGTTTAACTTTAAGAAGGAGATAT
ACCATGAAGAAGCGCTGGGGCTACCTGTCCCTCCCCGTCGTCGTTGCGATCGGCGCCACCTTTGCGGCGA
GCTCGACCGTCGCCCAGACCGTCGATACCGCCCGGATCGAGACGGGCGGCCAGAACGACTGGCTGACGTA
CCACGGCTCCTACAAGTCCTATCACTATTCTCCGCTCAGCCAGATCAACACCTCGAACGTCGGCAACCTG
TCCGTGGCCTGGATCCACATCCCGGGCCGGTCCACCCGGGGCCTGCAGAGCATGCCGCTGGCGGCCGACG
GCGTTCTCTACTATACGGGCTCGTACTCGCGGGTTTTCGCGCTGAACGGCGCCACGGGCGAGGTCATCTG
GAGCTACTTCCCGGAGCTGGACGAGGCGTTGATCGCCAGGCAGACCCATTCGCCCTACAACCGTGGCGCC
GCCCTTGGCGAGGGCAAGGTCTACGTCGGGACCATGGACGGCCGCCTTATCGCCCTCGACATGAAGACTG
GGAAGGTGGCCTGGGACACCAAGCTTATCGACTCCCAGAAGTTGACCGTGGGCTTCACCGGCGCCCCGCT
CTACGCGAAGGGCACGGTCATCATCGGCGCGCAGGGCGGTGAATGGCCCGGACGGGGACCGATCTTCGCC
GTCGACGCCGCGACGGGCAAGAAAAAGTGGGAGTTCCTGACAGTCGCGGGCACCGACGAGGCTATGAAGA
CGTGGGGCAGTGACTCCTGGCGCACCGGCGGGGGCGGCGGCTGGATGCCGGGCACGTATGACTCGGAGAC
GAACACCATCCTCTGGGGCACGGCGAACCCGGCCCCGCTGTATGATTGGAGCGGGAGCGACTATAAGACC
CAGGGGGCCCGTCCGGGCGACAACCTGTATACCACGTCGGTGATCGGGCTGGACCTCGACTCGGGGAAAC
TGAAGTTCTACCACCAGGAGCTGCCGCACGATGCCTGGGACTTCGACAGCGCGGTGGGGGAGTTCGTCAT
GCTCGACCGCGACGGGCAGAAGCTCGTCGTGCATCCGAACAAGAGCGGGTACATCTTCGTCTACGACCGC
AACCTCGGCATCAAGAACGTGTGGCGGATCACCCAAAACAGCAACTTCGTCAAGGACATCGACCCGAAGA
CCGGCGAGCTGATTGGCCGCCGGGACTTTTCTGCTGGCAAGGTGAACGAGCCGCTGTGCCCGCACATCTC
AGGTGGAGTCTCGTTCAACTCTGGCTCGTATAACCCGAAGACCGGCCTCTATTACAAGCTCGGCCAGGAG
TGGTGCATGACGCTGGAGGTGATGAAGACGACCCCTGTGACCGCTCCGCAGGCCCAGCTCAACATCGGCG
CCGATTTCAAGATTGCGCCGCCGCCCGGCGGCGAAATTTACGGCCACCTCGACGCCCGAGATCCGGTCAC
CGGCGTGAAGAAGTGGGAGGTCCGATACCCCGAACCCCCCCTGGGCTCCGTCCTCAGCACGGGTGGGAAT
CTCGTCTTCGTGCCCGATTCGCGCGGCACCCTGCATGCCTACGACGCGGAGAGCGGGGCCGAACTCTGGT
CGCACTCGGATGGTACGGGACACCAGGGTGGGATCGTCAGCTACGCCGTCAACGGTAAGCAATACGTCGC
GGTGACCGCGGGCTTCGGCGGCATGGCGAGCGACGACTACGCCCCGACGTTCGGCGGCGTCTACAAGTCG
ATGCCCCGCGATGACGGCGCCCTGATCGTCTACAGCCTGAAGGCCGAAAACCTCTATTTTCAGGGACATC
ATCACCATCACCATCACCACTGACAGCTATGACCATGATTACGCCAAGCTTGCATGCCTGCAGGTCGACT
CTAGAGGATCCCCGGGTACCGAGCTCGAATTCACTGGCCGTCGTTTTACAACGTCGTGACTGGGAAAACC
CTGGCGTTACCCAACTTAATCGCCTTGCAGCACATCCCCCTTTCGCCAGCTGGCGTAATAGCGAAGAGGC
CCGCACCGATCGCCCTTCCCAACAGTTGCGCAGCCTGAATGGCGAATGGCGCCTGATGCGGTATTTTCTC
CTTACGCATCTGTGCGGTATTTCACACCGCATATGGTGCACTCTCAGTACAATCTGCTCTGATGCCGCAT
AGTTAAGCCAGCCCCGACACCCGCCAACACCCGCTGACGCGCCCTGACGGGCTTGTATGCTCCCGGCATC
CGCTTACAGACAAGCTGTGACCGTCTCCGGGAGCTGCATGTGTCAGAGGTTTTCACCGTCATCACCGAAA
CGCGCGAGACGAAAGGGCCTCGTGATACGCCTATTTTTATAGGTTAATGTCATGATAATAATGGTTTCTT
AGCACCCTTTCTCGGTCCTTCAACGTTCCTGACAACGAGCCTCCTTTTCGCCAATCCATCGACAATCACC
GCGAGTCCCTGCTCGAACGCTGCGTCCGGACCGGCTTCGTCGAAGGCGTCTATCGCGGCCCGCAACAGCG
GCGAGAGCGGAGCCTGTTCAACGGTGCCGCCGCGCTCGCCGGCATCGCTGTCGCCGGCCTGCTCCTCAAG
CACGGCCCCAACAGTGAAGTAGCTGATTGTCATCAGCGCATTGACGGCGTCCCCGGCCGAAAAACCCGCC
TCGCAGAGGAAGCGAAGCTGCGCGTCGGCCGTTTCCATCTGCGGTGCGCCCGGTCGCGTGCCGGCATGGA
TGCGCGCGCCATCGCGGTAGGCGAGCAGCGCCTGCCTGAAGCTGCGGGCATTCCCGATCAGAAATGAGCG
CCAGTCGTCGTCGGCTCTCGGCACCGAATGCGTATGATTCTCCGCCAGCATGGCTTCGGCCAGTGCGTCG
AGCAGCGCCCGCTTGTTCCTGAAGTGCCAGTAAAGCGCCGGCTGCTGAACCCCCAACCGTTCCGCCAGTT
TGCGTGTCGTCAGACCGTCTACGCCGACCTCGTTCAACAGGTCCAGGGCGGCACGGATCACTGTATTCGG
CTGCAACTTTGTCATGCTTGACACTTTATCACTGATAAACATAATATGTCCACCAACTTATCAGTGATAA
AGAATCCGCGCGTTCAATCGGACCAGCGGAGGCTGGTCCGGAGGCCAGACGTGAAACCCAACATACCCCT
GATCGTAATTCTGAGCACTGTCGCGCTCGACGCTGTCGGCATCGGCCTGATTATGCCGGTGCTGCCGGGC
CTCCTGCGCGATCTGGTTCACTCGAACGACGTCACCGCCCACTATGGCATTCTGCTGGCGCTGTATGCGT
TGGTGCAATTTGCCTGCGCACCTGTGCTGGGCGCGCTGTCGGATCGTTTCGGGCGGCGGCCAATCTTGCT
CGTCTCGCTGGCCGGCGCCACTGTCGACTACGCCATCATGGCGACAGCGCCTTTCCTTTGGGTTCTCTAT
ATCGGGCGGATCGTGGCCGGCATCACCGGGGCGACTGGGGCGGTAGCCGGCGCTTATATTGCCGATATCA
CTGATGGCGATGAGCGCGCGCGGCACTTCGGCTTCATGAGCGCCTGTTTCGGGTTCGGGATGGTCGCGGG
ACCTGTGCTCGGTGGGCTGATGGGCGGTTTCTCCCCCCACGCTCCGTTCTTCGCCGCGGCAGCCTTGAAC
GGCCTCAATTTCCTGACGGGCTGTTTCCTTTTGCCGGAGTCGCACAAAGGCGAACGCCGGCCGTTACGCC
GGGAGGCTCTCAACCCGCTCGCTTCGTTCCGGTGGGCCCGGGGCATGACCGTCGTCGCCGCCCTGATGGC
GGTCTTCTTCATCATGCAACTTGTCGGACAGGTGCCGGCCGCGCTTTGGGTCATTTTCGGCGAGGATCGC
TTTCACTGGGACGCGACCACGATCGGCATTTCGCTTGCCGCATTTGGCATTCTGCATTCACTCGCCCAGG
CAATGATCACCGGCCCTGTAGCCGCCCGGCTCGGCGAAAGGCGGGCACTCATGCTCGGAATGATTGCCGA
CGGCACAGGCTACATCCTGCTTGCCTTCGCGACACGGGGATGGATGGCGTTCCCGATCATGGTCCTGCTT
GCTTCGGGTGGCATCGGAATGCCGGCGCTGCAAGCAATGTTGTCCAGGCAGGTGGATGAGGAACGTCAGG
GGCAGCTGCAAGGCTCACTGGCGGCGCTCACCAGCCTGACCTCGATCGTCGGACCCCTCCTCTTCACGGC
GATCTATGCGGCTTCTATAACAACGTGGAACGGGTGGGCATGGATTGCAGGCGCTGCCCTCTACTTGCTC
TGCCTGCCGGCGCTGCGTCGCGGGCTTTGGAGCGGCGCAGGGCAACGAGCCGATCGCTGATCGTGGAAAC
GATAGGCCTATGCCATGCGGGTCAAGGCGACTTCCGGCAAGCTATACGCGCCCTAGAATTGTCAATTTTA
ATCCTCTGTTTATCGGCAGTTCGTAGAGCGCGCCGTGCGTCCCGAGCGATACTGAGCGAAGCAAGTGCGT
CGAGCAGTGCCCGCTTGTTCCTGAAATGCCAGTAAAGCGCTGGCTGCTGAACCCCCAGCCGGAACTGACC
CCACAAGGCCCTAGCGTTTGCAATGCACCAGGTCATCATTGACCCAGGCGTGTTCCACCAGGCCGCTGCC
TCGCAACTCTTCGCAGGCTTCGCCGACCTGCTCGCGCCACTTCTTCACGCGGGTGGAATCCGATCCGCAC
ATGAGGCGGAAGGTTTCCAGCTTGAGCGGGTACGGCTCCCGGTGCGAGCTGAAATAGTCGAACATCCGTC
GGGCCGTCGGCGACAGCTTGCGGTACTTCTCCCATATGAATTTCGTGTAGTGGTCGCCAGCAAACAGCAC
GACGATTTCCTCGTCGATCAGGACCTGGCAACGGGACGTTTTCTTGCCACGGTCCAGGACGCGGAAGCGG
TGCAGCAGCGACACCGATTCCAGGTGCCCAACGCGGTCGGACGTGAAGCCCATCGCCGTCGCCTGTAGGC
GCGACAGGCATTCCTCGGCCTTCGTGTAATACCGGCCATTGATCGACCAGCCCAGGTCCTGGCAAAGCTC
GTAGAACGTGAAGGTGATCGGCTCGCCGATAGGGGTGCGCTTCGCGTACTCCAACACCTGCTGCCACACC
AGTTCGTCATCGTCGGCCCGCAGCTCGACGCCGGTGTAGGTGATCTTCACGTCCTTGTTGACGTGGAAAA
TGACCTTGTTTTGCAGCGCCTCGCGCGGGATTTTCTTGTTGCGCGTGGTGAACAGGGCAGAGCGGGCCGT
GTCGTTTGGCATCGCTCGCATCGTGTCCGGCCACGGCGCAATATCGAACAAGGAAAGCTGCATTTCCTTG
ATCTGCTGCTTCGTGTGTTTCAGCAACGCGGCCTGCTTGGCCTCGCTGACCTGTTTTGCCAGGTCCTCGC
CGGCGGTTTTTCGCTTCTTGGTCGTCATAGTTCCTCGCGTGTCGATGGTCATCGACTTCGCCAAACCTGC
CGCCTCCTGTTCGAGACGACGCGAACGCTCCACGGCGGCCGATGGCGCGGGCAGGGCAGGGGGAGCCAGT
TGCACGCTGTCGCGCTCGATCTTGGCCGTAGCTTGCTGGACCATCGAGCCGACGGACTGGAAGGTTTCGC
GGGGCGCACGCATGACGGTGCGGCTTGCGATGGTTTCGGCATCCTCGGCGGAAAACCCCGCGTCGATCAG
TTCTTGCCTGTATGCCTTCCGGTCAAACGTCCGATTCATTCACCCTCCTTGCGGGATTGCCCCGACTCAC
GCCGGGGCAATGTGCCCTTATTCCTGATTTGACCCGCCTGGTGCCTTGGTGTCCAGATAATCCACCTTAT
CGGCAATGAAGTCGGTCCCGTAGACCGTCTGGCCGTCCTTCTCGTACTTGGTATTCCGAATCTTGCCCTG
CACGAATACCAGCTCCGCGAAGTCGCTCTTCTTGATGGAGCGCATGGGGACGTGCTTGGCAATCACGCGC
ACCCCCCGGCCGTTTTAGCGGCTAAAAAAGTCATGGCTCTGCCCTCGGGCGGACCACGCCCATCATGACC
TTGCCAAGCTCGTCCTGCTTCTCTTCGATCTTCGCCAGCAGGGCGAGGATCGTGGCATCACCGAACCGCG
CCGTGCGCGGGTCGTCGGTGAGCCAGAGTTTCAGCAGGCCGCCCAGGCGGCCCAGGTCGCCATTGATGCG
GGCCAGCTCGCGGACGTGCTCATAGTCCACGACGCCCGTGATTTTGTAGCCCTGGCCGACGGCCAGCAGG
TAGGCCTACAGGCTCATGCCGGCCGCCGCCGCCTTTTCCTCAATCGCTCTTCGTTCGTCTGGAAGGCAGT
ACACCTTGATAGGTGGGCTGCCCTTCCTGGTTGGCTTGGTTTCATCAGCCATCCGCTTGCCCTCATCTGT
TACGCCGGCGTTAGCCGGCCAGCCTCGCAGAGCAGGATTCCCGTTGAGCACCGCCAGGTGCGAATAAGGG
ACAGTGAAGAAGGAACACCCGCTCGCGGGTGGGCCTACTTCACCTATCCTGCCCGGCTGACGCCGTTGGA
TACACCAAGGAAAGTCTACACGAACCCTTTGGCAAAATCCTGTATATCGTGCGAAAAAGGATGGATATAC
CGAAAAAATCGCTATAATGACCCCGAAGCAGGGTTATGCAGCGGAAAAGATCCGTCGACCCTTTCCGACG
CTCACCGGGCTGGTTGCCCTCGCCGCTGGGCTGGCGGCCGTCTATGGCCCTGCAAACGCGCCAGAAACGC
CGTCGAAGCCGTGTGCGAGACACCGCGGCCGCCGGCGTTGTGGATACCTCGCGGAAAACTTGGCCCTCAC
TGACAGATGAGGGGCGGACGTTGACACTTGAGGGGCCGACTCACCCGGCGCGGCGTTGACAGATGAGGGG
CAGGCTCGATTTCGGCCGGCGACGTGGAGCTGGCCAGCCTCGCAAATCGGCGAAAACGCCTGATTTTACG
CGAGTTTCCCACAGATGATGTGGACAAGCCTGGGGATAAGTGCCCTGCGGTATTGACACTTGAGGGGCGC
GACTACTGACAGATGAGGGGCGCGATCCTTGACACTTGAGGGGCAGAGTGCTGACAGATGAGGGGCGCAC
CTATTGACATTTGAGGGGCTGTCCACAGGCAGAAAATCCAGCATTTGCAAGGGTTTCCGCCCGTTTTTCG
GCCACCGCTAACCTGTCTTTTAACCTGCTTTTAAACCAATATTTATAAACCTTGTTTTTAACCAGGGCTG
CGCCCTGTGCGCGTGACCGCGCACGCCGAAGGGGGGTGCCCCCCCTTCTCGAACCCTCCCGGCCCGCTAA
CGCGGGCCTCCCATCCCCCCAGGGGCTGCGCCCCTCGGCCGCGAACGGCCTCACCCCAAAAATGGCAGCC
AAGCTGACCACTTCTGCGCTCGGCCCTTCCGGCTGGCTGGTTTATTGCTGATAAATCTGGAGCCGGTGAG
CGTGGGTCTCGCGGTATCATTGCAGCACTGGGGCCAGATGGTAAGCCCTCCCGTATCGTAGTTATCTACA
CGACGGGGAGTCAGGCAACTATGGATGAACGAAATAGACAGATCGCTGAGATAGGTGCCTCACTGATTAA
GCATTGGTAACTGTCAGACCAAGTTTACTCATATATACTTTAGATTGATTTAAAACTTCATTTTTAATTT
AAAAGGATCTAGGTGAAGATCCTTTTTGATAATCTCATGACCAAAATCCCTTAACGTGAGTTTTCGTTCC
ACTGAGCGTCAGACCCCGTAGAAAAGATCAAAGGATCTTCTTGAGATCCTTTTTTTCTGCGCGTAATCTG
CTGCTTGCAAACAAAAAAACCACCGCTACCAGCGGTGGTTTGTTTGCCGGATCAAGAGCTACCAACTCTT
TTTCCGAAGGTAACTGGCTTCAGCAGAGCGCAGATACCAAATACTGTTCTTCTAGTGTAGCCGTAGTTAG
GCCACCACTTCAAGAACTCTGTAGCACCGCCTACATACCTCGCTCTGCTAATCCTGTTACCAGTGGCTGC
TGCCAGTGGCGATAAGTCGTGTCTTACCGGGTTGGACTCAAGACGATAGTTACCGGATAAGGCGCAGCGG
TCGGGCTGAACGGGGGGTTCGTGCACACAGCCCAGCTTGGAGCGAACGACCTACACCGAACTGAGATACC
TACAGCGTGAGCTATGAGAAAGCGCCACGCTTCCCGAAGGGAGAAAGGCGGACAGGTATCCGGTAAGCGG
CAGGGTCGGAACAGGAGAGCGCACGAGGGAGCTTCCAGGGGGAAACGCCTGGTATCTTTATAGTCCTGTC
GGGTTTCGCCACCTCTGACTTGAGCGTCGATTTTTGTGATGCTCGTCAGGGGGGCGGAGCCTATGGAAAA
ACGCCAGCAACGCGGCCTTTTTACGGTTCCTGGCCTTTTGCTGGCCTTTTGCTCACATGTTCTTTCCTGC
GTTATCCCCTGATTCTGTGGATAACCGTATTACCGCCTTTGAGTGAGCTGATACCGCTCGCCGCAGCCGA
ACGACCGAGCGCAGCGAGTCAGTGAGCGAGGAAGCGGAAGAGCGCCCAATACGCAAACCGCCTCTCCCCG
CGCGTTGGCCGATTCATTAATGCAGCTGGCACGACAGGTTTCCCGACTGGAAAGCGGGCAGTGAGCGCAA
CGCAATTAATGTGAGTTAGCTCACTCATTAGGCACCCCAGGCTTTACACTTTATGCTTCCGGCTCGTATG
TTGTGTGGAATTGTGAGCGGATAACAATTTCACACAGGAAACAGCTATGACCATGATTACGCCAAGCTAG
CTTCCCGCTTGGTCGGGCCGCTTCGCGAGGGCCCGTTGACGACAACGGTGCGATGGGTCCCGGCCCCGGT
CAAGACGATGCCAATACGTTGCGACACTACGCCTTGGCACTTTTAGAATTGCCTTATCGTCCTGATAAGA
AATGTCCGACCAGCTAAAGACATCGCGTCCAATCAAAGCCTAGAAAATATAGGCGAAGGGACGCTAATAA
GTCTTTCATAAGACCGCGCAAATCTAAAAATATCCTTAGATTCACGATGCGGCACTTCGGATGACTTCCG
AGCGAGCCTGGAACCTCAGAAAAACGTCTGAGAGATACCGCGGATCTCACACAGGAAATTTC
Features (pLannotate 1.2.2; 20 found; start..end, strand, type, name):
    325..347     +  RBS            RBS: efficient ribosome binding site from bacteriophage T7 gene 10 (Olins and Rangwala, 1989)
   2100..2119    +  CDS            7xHis (fragment): 6xHis affinity tag
   2146..2202    -  misc_feature   MCS: pUC18/19 multiple cloning site
   2199..2356    +  CDS            lacZα (fragment): LacZα fragment of β-galactosidase; lacZ fragment
   2362..2461    -  misc_feature   bom (fragment): basis of mobility region from pBR322
   2563..2598    -  CDS            rop (fragment): Rop protein, which maintains plasmids at low copy number; rop
   2663..3305    -  CDS            TetR (fragment): tetracycline resistance regulatory protein; tetR
   3411..4610    +  CDS            TcR: tetracycline efflux protein; tetA; confers resistance to tetracycline
   4669..4821    -  CDS            tetR (fragment): TETR1_ECOLX - Experimental evidence at protein level: Swiss-Prot protein existence level 1. TetR is the repressor of the tetracycline resistance element; its N-terminal region forms a helix-turn-helix structure and binds DNA. Binding of tetracycline to TetR reduces the repressor affinity for the tetracycline resistance gene (tetA) promoter operator sites. From Escherichia coli.
   4841..5989    -  CDS            trfA: trans-acting replication protein that binds to and activates oriV
   6119..6223    -  CDS            traI (fragment): TRAI6_ECOLX - Experimental evidence at protein level: Swiss-Prot protein existence level 1. The initiation process of transfer DNA synthesis requires the interaction of at least three plasmid-specific components (TraH, I, and J) at the transfer origin resulting in the assembly of a specialised nucleoprotein complex - the relaxosome. Site- and strand-specific cleavage at the transfer origin is dependent on TraI and TraJ. From Escherichia coli.
   6261..6632    -  CDS            traJ: oriT-recognizing protein; traJ
   6665..6774    -  oriT           oriT: incP origin of transfer
   6927..7558    +  rep_origin     oriV: incP origin of replication
   7636..7849    +  CDS            bla(M) (fragment): β-lactamase lacking the signal sequence; bla(M); allows cytosolic expression of β-lactamase
   8021..8609    +  rep_origin     ori: high-copy-number ColE1/pMB1/pBR322/pUC origin of replication
   8792..8884    +  CDS            lacI (fragment): lac repressor; lacI; The lac repressor binds to the lac operator to inhibit transcription in E. coli. This inhibition can be relieved by adding lactose or isopropyl-β-D-thiogalactopyranoside (IPTG).
   8897..8918    +  protein_bind   CAP binding site: CAP binding activates transcription in the presence of cAMP. E. coli catabolite activator protein
   8933..8963    +  promoter       lac promoter: promoter for the E. coli lac operon
   8971..8987    +  protein_bind   lac operator: The lac repressor binds to the lac operator to inhibit transcription in E. coli. This inhibition can be relieved by adding lactose or isopropyl-β-D-thiogalactopyranoside (IPTG). lac repressor encoded by lacI
