[The description below was written by a language model from this plasmid's Addgene catalogue record and pLannotate feature annotations shown in this document.]
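Description:
JGI_018269 is a broad-host-range bacterial expression plasmid of about 9.4 kb built on the pCM80_PxoxF backbone and catalogued as a synthetic biology vector. It carries a synthetic insert named Bradyrhizobium_5, introduced by Gibson assembly. The stated purpose is the study of rare earth element alcohol dehydrogenases, so the insert is presumably a candidate enzyme of this type derived from a Bradyrhizobium sequence. The record does not describe the encoded protein further, and the feature table does not annotate the open reading frame itself.

The annotated backbone combines an IncP replication system (oriV with the trans-acting trfA initiator) with a ColE1/pMB1-type origin. This arrangement allows maintenance in E. coli as well as in a wide range of other Gram-negative hosts, and the plasmid is listed as low copy. An IncP oriT with traJ and a traI fragment makes the plasmid mobilisable by conjugation when transfer functions are supplied by a helper. Selection is by tetracycline through the tetA efflux gene, which is flanked by tetR fragments. Short remnants of bla, rop, bom and lacI are vestiges of earlier cloning steps.

The expression region contains a phage T7 gene 10 ribosome binding site upstream of an unannotated stretch of roughly 1.7 kb, presumably the insert. This is followed by a polyhistidine tag that likely sits at the C-terminus for affinity purification, and then by pUC polylinker and lacZα remnants. A lac promoter, operator and CAP site lie upstream. The backbone name implies a xoxF promoter driving the insert, but no such promoter is annotated in the feature table.
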