Addgene plasmid #158812: JGI_018269
Purpose: Rare earth element alcohol dehydrogenases
Depositing lab: Joint Genome Institute. Publication: Rare earth element alcohol dehydrogenases widely occur among globally distributed, numerically abundant and environmentally important microbes. Huang J, Yu Z, Groom J, Cheng JF, Tarver A, Yoshikuni Y, Chistoserdova L. ISME J. 2019 Aug;13(8):2005-2017. doi: 10.1038/s41396-019-0414-z. Epub 2019 Apr 5. PubMed 30952993.
Backbone
  Vector backbone: pCM80_PxoxF
  Vector type: Synthetic Biology
Growth in bacteria
  Bacterial resistance: Tetracycline, 10 μg/mL
  Growth temperature: 37°C
  Growth strain: Top10
  Copy number: Low Copy
Gene/Insert
  Gene/Insert name: Bradyrhizobium_5 (alt name: Batch190_p009)
  Species: Synthetic
  Cloning method: Gibson Cloning
Terms and licenses: Academic/Nonprofit Terms; Industry Terms: Not Available to Industry
Depositor comments: pCM80_PxoxF vector with Bradyrhizobium_5 insert, JGI ICE Registry: https://registry.jgi.doe.gov/entry/18269
How to cite: JGI_018269 was a gift from Joint Genome Institute (Addgene plasmid # 158812 ; http://n2t.net/addgene:158812 ; RRID:Addgene_158812)
