>Addgene plasmid #158812 | JGI_018269 | depositor partial sequence | sequence record 306522 | gene insert with vector overlaps
GACTTGTCGGAGGAATCCTCTAGAAATAATTTTGTTTAACTTTAAGAAGGAGATATACCATGAAGAAGCG
CTGGGGCTACCTGTCCCTCCCCGTCGTCGTTGCGATCGGCGCCACCTTTGCGGCGAGCTCGACCGTCGCC
CAGACCGTCGATACCGCCCGGATCGAGACGGGCGGCCAGAACGACTGGCTGACGTACCACGGCTCCTACA
AGTCCTATCACTATTCTCCGCTCAGCCAGATCAACACCTCGAACGTCGGCAACCTGTCCGTGGCCTGGAT
CCACATCCCGGGCCGGTCCACCCGGGGCCTGCAGAGCATGCCGCTGGCGGCCGACGGCGTTCTCTACTAT
ACGGGCTCGTACTCGCGGGTTTTCGCGCTGAACGGCGCCACGGGCGAGGTCATCTGGAGCTACTTCCCGG
AGCTGGACGAGGCGTTGATCGCCAGGCAGACCCATTCGCCCTACAACCGTGGCGCCGCCCTTGGCGAGGG
CAAGGTCTACGTCGGGACCATGGACGGCCGCCTTATCGCCCTCGACATGAAGACTGGGAAGGTGGCCTGG
GACACCAAGCTTATCGACTCCCAGAAGTTGACCGTGGGCTTCACCGGCGCCCCGCTCTACGCGAAGGGCA
CGGTCATCATCGGCGCGCAGGGCGGTGAATGGCCCGGACGGGGACCGATCTTCGCCGTCGACGCCGCGAC
GGGCAAGAAAAAGTGGGAGTTCCTGACAGTCGCGGGCACCGACGAGGCTATGAAGACGTGGGGCAGTGAC
TCCTGGCGCACCGGCGGGGGCGGCGGCTGGATGCCGGGCACGTATGACTCGGAGACGAACACCATCCTCT
GGGGCACGGCGAACCCGGCCCCGCTGTATGATTGGAGCGGGAGCGACTATAAGACCCAGGGGGCCCGTCC
GGGCGACAACCTGTATACCACGTCGGTGATCGGGCTGGACCTCGACTCGGGGAAACTGAAGTTCTACCAC
CAGGAGCTGCCGCACGATGCCTGGGACTTCGACAGCGCGGTGGGGGAGTTCGTCATGCTCGACCGCGACG
GGCAGAAGCTCGTCGTGCATCCGAACAAGAGCGGGTACATCTTCGTCTACGACCGCAACCTCGGCATCAA
GAACGTGTGGCGGATCACCCAAAACAGCAACTTCGTCAAGGACATCGACCCGAAGACCGGCGAGCTGATT
GGCCGCCGGGACTTTTCTGCTGGCAAGGTGAACGAGCCGCTGTGCCCGCACATCTCAGGTGGAGTCTCGT
TCAACTCTGGCTCGTATAACCCGAAGACCGGCCTCTATTACAAGCTCGGCCAGGAGTGGTGCATGACGCT
GGAGGTGATGAAGACGACCCCTGTGACCGCTCCGCAGGCCCAGCTCAACATCGGCGCCGATTTCAAGATT
GCGCCGCCGCCCGGCGGCGAAATTTACGGCCACCTCGACGCCCGAGATCCGGTCACCGGCGTGAAGAAGT
GGGAGGTCCGATACCCCGAACCCCCCCTGGGCTCCGTCCTCAGCACGGGTGGGAATCTCGTCTTCGTGCC
CGATTCGCGCGGCACCCTGCATGCCTACGACGCGGAGAGCGGGGCCGAACTCTGGTCGCACTCGGATGGT
ACGGGACACCAGGGTGGGATCGTCAGCTACGCCGTCAACGGTAAGCAATACGTCGCGGTGACCGCGGGCT
TCGGCGGCATGGCGAGCGACGACTACGCCCCGACGTTCGGCGGCGTCTACAAGTCGATGCCCCGCGATGA
CGGCGCCCTGATCGTCTACAGCCTGAAGGCCGAAAACCTCTATTTTCAGGGACATCATCACCATCACCAT
CACCACTGACAGCT
